>Addgene plasmid #90349 | pLminP_Luc2P_RE14 | addgene full sequence | sequence record 359998 | Addgene NGS Result
AATGTAGTCTTATGCAATACTCTTGTAGTCTTGCAACATGGTAACGATGAGTTAGCAACATGCCTTACAA
GGAGAGAAAAAGCACCGTGCATGCCGATTGGTGGAAGTAAGGTGGTACGATCGTGCCTTATTAGGAAGGC
AACAGACGGGTCTGACATGGATTGGACGAACCACTGAATTGCCGCATTGCAGAGATATTGTATTTAAGTG
CCTAGCTCGATACATAAACGGGTCTCTCTGGTTAGACCAGATCTGAGCCTGGGAGCTCTCTGGCTAACTA
GGGAACCCACTGCTTAAGCCTCAATAAAGCTTGCCTTGAGTGCTTCAAGTAGTGTGTGCCCGTCTGTTGT
GTGACTCTGGTAACTAGAGATCCCTCAGACCCTTTTAGTCAGTGTGGAAAATCTCTAGCAGTGGCGCCCG
AACAGGGACTTGAAAGCGAAAGGGAAACCAGAGGAGCTCTCTCGACGCAGGACTCGGCTTGCTGAAGCGC
GCACGGCAAGAGGCGAGGGGCGGCGACTGGTGAGTACGCCAAAAATTTTGACTAGCGGAGGCTAGAAGGA
GAGAGATGGGTGCGAGAGCGTCAGTATTAAGCGGGGGAGAATTAGATCGCGATGGGAAAAAATTCGGTTA
AGGCCAGGGGGAAAGAAAAAATATAAATTAAAACATATAGTATGGGCAAGCAGGGAGCTAGAACGATTCG
CAGTTAATCCTGGCCTGTTAGAAACATCAGAAGGCTGTAGACAAATACTGGGACAGCTACAACCATCCCT
TCAGACAGGATCAGAAGAACTTAGATCATTATATAATACAGTAGCAACCCTCTATTGTGTGCATCAAAGG
ATAGAGATAAAAGACACCAAGGAAGCTTTAGACAAGATAGAGGAAGAGCAAAACAAAAGTAAGACCACCG
CACAGCAAGCGGCCGCTGATCTTCAGACCTGGAGGAGGAGATATGAGGGACAATTGGAGAAGTGAATTAT
ATAAATATAAAGTAGTAAAAATTGAACCATTAGGAGTAGCACCCACCAAGGCAAAGAGAAGAGTGGTGCA
GAGAGAAAAAAGAGCAGTGGGAATAGGAGCTTTGTTCCTTGGGTTCTTGGGAGCAGCAGGAAGCACTATG
GGCGCAGCGTCAATGACGCTGACGGTACAGGCCAGACAATTATTGTCTGGTATAGTGCAGCAGCAGAACA
ATTTGCTGAGGGCTATTGAGGCGCAACAGCATCTGTTGCAACTCACAGTCTGGGGCATCAAGCAGCTCCA
GGCAAGAATCCTGGCTGTGGAAAGATACCTAAAGGATCAACAGCTCCTGGGGATTTGGGGTTGCTCTGGA
AAACTCATTTGCACCACTGCTGTGCCTTGGAATGCTAGTTGGAGTAATAAATCTCTGGAACAGATTTGGA
ATCACACGACCTGGATGGAGTGGGACAGAGAAATTAACAATTACACAAGCTTAATACACTCCTTAATTGA
AGAATCGCAAAACCAGCAAGAAAAGAATGAACAAGAATTATTGGAATTAGATAAATGGGCAAGTTTGTGG
AATTGGTTTAACATAACAAATTGGCTGTGGTATATAAAATTATTCATAATGATAGTAGGAGGCTTGGTAG
GTTTAAGAATAGTTTTTGCTGTACTTTCTATAGTGAATAGAGTTAGGCAGGGATATTCACCATTATCGTT
TCAGACCCACCTCCCAACCCCGAGGGGACCCGACAGGCCCGAAGGAATAGAAGAAGAAGGTGGAGAGAGA
GACAGAGACAGATCCATTCGATTAGTGAACGGATCTCGACGGTATCGGTTAACTTTTAAAAGAAAAGGGG
GGATTGGGGGGTACAGTGCAGGGGAAAGAATAGTAGACATAATAGCAACAGACATACAAACTAAAGAATT
ACAAAAACAAATTACAAAAATTCAAAATTTTATCGATCGCACCAGCGTGTGGATCTTCAGGTCAAGGAGG
TCAAGGAGGTCAAGGAGGTCAGATCCGAGAACAGATCTGGCCTCGGCGGCCAAGCTTAGACACTAGAGGG
TATATAATGGAAGCTCGACTTCCAGCTTGGCAATCCGGTACTGTTGGTAAAGCCACCATGGAAGATGCCA
AAAACATTAAGAAGGGCCCAGCGCCATTCTACCCACTCGAAGACGGGACCGCCGGCGAGCAGCTGCACAA
AGCCATGAAGCGCTACGCCCTGGTGCCCGGCACCATCGCCTTTACCGACGCACATATCGAGGTGGACATT
ACCTACGCCGAGTACTTCGAGATGAGCGTTCGGCTGGCAGAAGCTATGAAGCGCTATGGGCTGAATACAA
ACCATCGGATCGTGGTGTGCAGCGAGAATAGCTTGCAGTTCTTCATGCCCGTGTTGGGTGCCCTGTTCAT
CGGTGTGGCTGTGGCCCCAGCTAACGACATCTACAACGAGCGCGAGCTGCTGAACAGCATGGGCATCAGC
CAGCCCACCGTCGTATTCGTGAGCAAGAAAGGGCTGCAAAAGATCCTCAACGTGCAAAAGAAGCTACCGA
TCATACAAAAGATCATCATCATGGATAGCAAGACCGACTACCAGGGCTTCCAAAGCATGTACACCTTCGT
GACTTCCCATTTGCCACCCGGCTTCAACGAGTACGACTTCGTGCCCGAGAGCTTCGACCGGGACAAAACC
ATCGCCCTGATCATGAACAGTAGTGGCAGTACCGGATTGCCCAAGGGCGTAGCCCTACCGCACCGCACCG
CTTGTGTCCGATTCAGTCATGCCCGCGACCCCATCTTCGGCAACCAGATCATCCCCGACACCGCTATCCT
CAGCGTGGTGCCATTTCACCACGGCTTCGGCATGTTCACCACGCTGGGCTACTTGATCTGCGGCTTTCGG
GTCGTGCTCATGTACCGCTTCGAGGAGGAGCTATTCTTGCGCAGCTTGCAAGACTATAAGATTCAATCTG
CCCTGCTGGTGCCCACACTATTTAGCTTCTTCGCTAAGAGCACTCTCATCGACAAGTACGACCTAAGCAA
CTTGCACGAGATCGCCAGCGGCGGGGCGCCGCTCAGCAAGGAGGTAGGTGAGGCCGTGGCCAAACGCTTC
CACCTACCAGGCATCCGCCAGGGCTACGGCCTGACAGAAACAACCAGCGCCATTCTGATCACCCCCGAAG
GGGACGACAAGCCTGGCGCAGTAGGCAAGGTGGTGCCCTTCTTCGAGGCTAAGGTGGTGGACTTGGACAC
CGGTAAGACACTGGGTGTGAACCAGCGCGGCGAGCTGTGCGTCCGTGGCCCCATGATCATGAGCGGCTAC
GTTAACAACCCCGAGGCTACAAACGCTCTCATCGACAAGGACGGCTGGCTGCACAGCGGCGACATCGCCT
ACTGGGACGAGGACGAGCACTTCTTCATCGTGGACCGGCTGAAGAGCCTGATCAAATACAAGGGCTACCA
GGTAGCCCCAGCCGAACTGGAGAGCATCCTGCTGCAACACCCCAACATCTTCGACGCCGGGGTCGCCGGC
CTGCCCGACGACGATGCCGGCGAGCTGCCCGCCGCAGTCGTCGTGCTGGAACACGGTAAAACCATGACCG
AGAAGGAGATCGTGGACTATGTGGCCAGCCAGGTTACAACCGCCAAGAAGCTGCGCGGTGGTGTTGTGTT
CGTGGACGAGGTGCCTAAAGGACTGACCGGCAAGTTGGACGCCCGCAAGATCCGCGAGATTCTCATTAAG
GCCAAGAAGGGCGGCAAGATCGCCGTGAATTCTCACGGCTTCCCTCCCGAGGTGGAGGAGCAGGCCGCCG
GCACCCTGCCCATGAGCTGCGCCCAGGAGAGCGGCATGGATAGACACCCTGCTGCTTGCGCCAGCGCCAG
GATCAACGTCTAAGGCCGCGACTCTAGAACGCGTCACTGCGGCTGGGTTTTTGTCTGCGTAGACTACAGA
CATCAGCGCGTACCGGTTAGTAATGATCGACAATCAACCTCTGGATTACAAAATTTGTGAAAGATTGACT
GGTATTCTTAACTATGTTGCTCCTTTTACGCTATGTGGATACGCTGCTTTAATGCCTTTGTATCATGCTA
TTGCTTCCCGTATGGCTTTCATTTTCTCCTCCTTGTATAAATCCTGGTTGCTGTCTCTTTATGAGGAGTT
GTGGCCCGTTGTCAGGCAACGTGGCGTGGTGTGCACTGTGTTTGCTGACGCAACCCCCACTGGTTGGGGC
ATTGCCACCACCTGTCAGCTCCTTTCCGGGACTTTCGCTTTCCCCCTCCCTATTGCCACGGCGGAACTCA
TCGCCGCCTGCCTTGCCCGCTGCTGGACAGGGGCTCGGCTGTTGGGCACTGACAATTCCGTGGTGTTGTC
GGGGAAGCTGACGTCCTTTCCATGGCTGCTCGCCTGTGTTGCCACCTGGATTCTGCGCGGGACGTCCTTC
TGCTACGTCCCTTCGGCCCTCAATCCAGCGGACCTTCCTTCCCGCGGCCTGCTGCCGGCTCTGCGGCCTC
TTCCGCGTCTTCGCCTTCGCCCTCAGACGAGTCGGATCTCCCTTTGGGCCGCCTCCCCGCCTGGCGATGG
TACCGGTGTGGAAAGTCCCCAGGCTCCCCAGCAGGCAGAAGTATGCAAAGCATGCATCTCAATTAGTCAG
CAACCAGGTGTGGAAAGTCCCCAGGCTCCCCAGCAGGCAGAAGTATGCAAAGCATGCATCTCAATTAGTC
AGCAACCATAGTCCCGCCCCTAACTCCGCCCATCCCGCCCCTAACTCCGCCCAGTTCCGCCCATTCTCCG
CCCCATGGCTGACTAATTTTTTTTATTTATGCAGAGGCCGAGGCCGCCTCTGCCTCTGAGCTATTCCAGA
AGTAGTGAGGAGGCTTTTTTGGAGGCCTAGGCTTTTGCAAAAAGCTCCCGGGAGCTTGTATATCCATTTT
CGGATCTGATCAGCACCTAGCATGGTGAGCAAGGGCGAGGAGCTGTTCACCGGGGTGGTGCCCATCCTGG
TCGAGCTGGACGGCGACGTAAACGGCCACAAGTTCAGCGTGTCCGGCGAGGGCGAGGGCGATGCCACCTA
CGGCAAGCTGACCCTGAAGTTCATCTGCACCACCGGCAAGCTGCCCGTGCCCTGGCCCACCCTCGTGACC
ACCTTCACCTACGGCGTGCAGTGCTTCGCCCGCTACCCCGACCACATGAAGCAGCACGACTTCTTCAAGT
CCGCCATGCCCGAAGGCTACGTCCAGGAGCGCACCATCTTCTTCAAGGACGACGGCAACTACAAGACCCG
CGCCGAGGTGAAGTTCGAGGGCGACACCCTGGTGAACCGCATCGAGCTGAAGGGCATCGACTTCAAGGAG
GACGGCAACATCCTGGGGCACAAGCTGGAGTACAACTACAACAGCCACAAGGTCTATATCACCGCCGACA
AGCAGAAGAACGGCATCAAGGTGAACTTCAAGACCCGCCACAACATCGAGGACGGCAGCGTGCAGCTCGC
CGACCACTACCAGCAGAACACCCCCATCGGCGACGGCCCCGTGCTGCTGCCCGACAACCACTACCTGAGC
ACCCAGTCCGCCCTGAGCAAAGACCCCAACGAGAAGCGCGATCACATGGTCCTGCTGGAGTTCGTGACCG
CCGCCGGGATCACTCTCGGCATGGACGAGCTGTACAAGTAAGGTACCTTTAAGACCAATGACTTACAAGG
CAGCTGTAGATCTTAGCCACTTTTTAAAAGAAAAGGGGGGACTGGAAGGGCTAATTCACTCCCAACGAAG
ACAAGATCTGCTTTTTGCTTGTACTGGGTCTCTCTGGTTAGACCAGATCTGAGCCTGGGAGCTCTCTGGC
TAACTAGGGAACCCACTGCTTAAGCCTCAATAAAGCTTGCCTTGAGTGCTTCAAGTAGTGTGTGCCCGTC
TGTTGTGTGACTCTGGTAACTAGAGATCCCTCAGACCCTTTTAGTCAGTGTGGAAAATCTCTAGCAGTAG
TAGTTCATGTCATCTTATTATTCAGTATTTATAACTTGCAAAGAAATGAATATCAGAGAGTGAGAGGAAC
TTGTTTATTGCAGCTTATAATGGTTACAAATAAAGCAATAGCATCACAAATTTCACAAATAAAGCATTTT
TTTCACTGCATTCTAGTTGTGGTTTGTCCAAACTCATCAATGTATCTTATCATGTCTGGCTCTAGCTATC
CCGCCCCTAACTCCGCCCATCCCGCCCCTAACTCCGCCCAGTTCCGCCCATTCTCCGCCCCATGGCTGAC
TAATTTTTTTTATTTATGCAGAGGCCGAGGCCGCCTCGGCCTCTGAGCTATTCCAGAAGTAGTGAGGAGG
CTTTTTTGGAGGCCTAGGGACGTACCCAATTCGCCCTATAGTGAGTCGTATTACGCGCGCTCACTGGCCG
TCGTTTTACAACGTCGTGACTGGGAAAACCCTGGCGTTACCCAACTTAATCGCCTTGCAGCACATCCCCC
TTTCGCCAGCTGGCGTAATAGCGAAGAGGCCCGCACCGATCGCCCTTCCCAACAGTTGCGCAGCCTGAAT
GGCGAATGGG
[124 nt withheld, positions 6521-6644]
C
[91 nt withheld, positions 6646-6736]
A
[49 nt withheld, positions 6738-6786]
CCTTTGACGTTGGAGTCCACGTTCTTT
[37 nt withheld, positions 6814-6850]
ACCCTATCTCGGTCTATTCTTTTGATTTATAAGGGATTTTGCCGATTTCGGCCTATTGGTTAAAAAATGA
GCTGATTTAACAAAAATTTAACGCGAATTTTAACAAAATATTAACGCTTACAATTTAGGTGGCACTTTTC
GGGGAAATGTGCGCGGAACCCCTATTTGTTTATTTTTCTAAATACATTCAAATATGTATCCGCTCATGAG
ACAATAACCCTGATAAATGCTTCAATAATATTGAAAAAGGAAGAGTATGAGTATTCAACATTTCCGTGTC
GCCCTTATTCCCTTTTTTGCGGCATTTTGCCTTCCTGTTTTTGCTCACCCAGAAACGCTGGTGAAAGTAA
AAGATGCTGAAGATCAGTTGGGTGCACGAGTGGGTTACATCGAACTGGATCTCAACAGCGGTAAGATCCT
TGAGAGTTTTCGCCCCGAAGAACGTTTTCCAATGATGAGCACTTTTAAAGTTCTGCTATGTGGCGCGGTA
TTATCCCGTATTGACGCCGGGCAAGAGCAACTCGGTCGCCGCATACACTATTCTCAGAATGACTTGGTTG
AGTACTCACCAGTCACAGAAAAGCATCTTACGGATGGCATGACAGTAAGAGAATTATGCAGTGCTGCCAT
AACCATGAGTGATAACACTGCGGCCAACTTACTTCTGACAACGATCGGAGGACCGAAGGAGCTAACCGCT
TTTTTGCACAACATGGGGGATCATGTAACTCGCCTTGATCGTTGGGAACCGGAGCTGAATGAAGCCATAC
CAAACGACGAGCGTGACACCACGATGCCTGTAGCAATGGCAACAACGTTGCGCAAACTATTAACTGGCGA
ACTACTTACTCTAGCTTCCCGGCAACAATTAATAGACTGGATGGAGGCGGATAAAGTTGCAGGACCACTT
CTGCGCTCGGCCCTTCCGGCTGGCTGGTTTATTGCTGATAAATCTGGAGCCGGTGAGCGTGGGTCTCGCG
GTATCATTGCAGCACTGGGGCCAGATGGTAAGCCCTCCCGTATCGTAGTTATCTACACGACGGGGAGTCA
GGCAACTATGGATGAACGAAATAGACAGATCGCTGAGATAGGTGCCTCACTGATTAAGCATTGGTAACTG
TCAGACCAAGTTTACTCATATATACTTTAGATTGATTTAAAACTTCATTTTTAATTTAAAAGGATCTAGG
TGAAGATCCTTTTTGATAATCTCATGACCAAAATCCCTTAACGTGAGTTTTCGTTCCACTGAGCGTCAGA
CCCCGTAGAAAAGATCAAAGGATCTTCTTGAGATCCTTTTTTTCTGCGCGTAATCTGCTGCTTGCAAACA
AAAAAACCACCGCTACCAGCGGTGGTTTGTTTGCCGGATCAAGAGCTACCAACTCTTTTTCCGAAGGTAA
CTGGCTTCAGCAGAGCGCAGATACCAAATACTGTTCTTCTAGTGTAGCCGTAGTTAGGCCACCACTTCAA
GAACTCTGTAGCACCGCCTACATACCTCGCTCTGCTAATCCTGTTACCAGTGGCTGCTGCCAGTGGCGAT
AAGTCGTGTCTTACCGGGTTGGACTCAAGACGATAGTTACCGGATAAGGCGCAGCGGTCGGGCTGAACGG
GGGGTTCGTGCACACAGCCCAGCTTGGAGCGAACGACCTACACCGAACTGAGATACCTACAGCGTGAGCT
ATGAGAAAGCGCCACGCTTCCCGAAGGGAGAAAGGCGGACAGGTATCCGGTAAGCGGCAGGGTCGGAACA
GGAGAGCGCACGAGGGAGCTTCCAGGGGGAAACGCCTGGTATCTTTATAGTCCTGTCGGGTTTCGCCACC
TCTGACTTGAGCGTCGATTTTTGTGATGCTCGTCAGGGGGGCGGAGCCTATGGAAAAACGCCAGCAACGC
GGCCTTTTTACGGTTCCTGGCCTTTTGCTGGCCTTTTGCTCACATGTTCTTTCCTGCGTTATCCCCTGAT
TCTGTGGATAACCGTATTACCGCCTTTGAGTGAGCTGATACCGCTCGCCGCAGCCGAACGACCGAGCGCA
GCGAGTCAGTGAGCGAGGAAGCGGAAGAGCGCCCAATACGCAAACCGCCTCTCCCCGCGCGTTGGCCGAT
TCATTAATGCAGCTGGCACGACAGGTTTCCCGACTGGAAAGCGGGCAGTGAGCGCAACGCAATTAATGTG
AGTTAGCTCACTCATTAGGCACCCCAGGCTTTACACTTTATGCTTCCGGCTCGTATGTTGTGTGGAATTG
TGAGCGGATAACAATTTCACACAGGAAACAGCTATGACCATGATTACGCCAAGCGCGCAATTAACCCTCA
CTAAAGGGAACAAAAGCTGGAGCTGCAAGCTT
Features (pLannotate 1.2.2; 28 found; start..end, strand, type, name):
      3..229     +  promoter       RSV promoter: Rous sarcoma virus enhancer/promoter
    230..410     +  LTR            5' LTR (truncated): truncated 5' long terminal repeat (LTR) from HIV-1
    457..582     +  misc_feature   HIV-1 Ψ: packaging signal of human immunodeficiency virus type 1
    566..929     +  CDS            HIV-1 gag (fragment): gag protein from human immunodeficiency virus 1; gag
   1075..1308    +  misc_feature   RRE: The Rev response element (RRE) of HIV-1 allows for Rev-dependent mRNA export from the nucleus to the cytoplasm.
   1685..1785    +  CDS            Rev (fragment): human immunodeficiency virus 1 (HIV-1) Rev protein; rev; enhances nuclear export of unspliced and incompletely spliced viral mRNAs
   1804..1921    +  misc_feature   cPPT/CTS: central polypurine tract and central termination sequence of HIV-1
   2024..2055    +  promoter       minP: minimal TATA-box promoter with low basal activity
   2088..3737    +  CDS            luciferase: firefly luciferase synthetic luc2 version of the luciferase gene
   3741..3860    +  CDS            hPEST: PEST degradation sequence from mouse ornithine decarboxylase human codon-optimized
   3952..4540    +  misc_feature   WPRE: woodchuck hepatitis virus posttranscriptional regulatory element
   4555..4871    +  promoter       SV40 promoter: SV40 enhancer and early promoter
   4922..5641    +  CDS            EmGFP: Emerald GFP mammalian codon-optimized
   5640..5711    +  CDS            nef (fragment): NEF_HV1Z2 - Experimental evidence at protein level: Swiss-Prot protein existence level 1. Extracellular Nef protein targets CD4(+) T-lymphocytes for apoptosis by interacting with CXCR4 surface receptors. From Human immunodeficiency virus type 1 group M subtype D (isolate Z2/CDC-Z34) (HIV-1).
   5713..5946    +  LTR            3' LTR (ΔU3): self-inactivating 3' long terminal repeat (LTR) from HIV-1
   6018..6139    +  polyA_signal   SV40 poly(A) signal: SV40 polyadenylation signal
   6179..6314    +  rep_origin     SV40 ori: SV40 origin of replication
   6335..6353    -  promoter       T7 promoter: promoter for bacteriophage T7 RNA polymerase
   6361..6516    +  CDS            lacZα (fragment): LacZα fragment of β-galactosidase; lacZ fragment
   6521..6949    +  rep_origin     f1 ori (sequence partly withheld): f1 bacteriophage origin of replication; arrow indicates direction of (+) strand synthesis
   7002..7106    +  promoter       AmpR promoter: bla
   7107..7967    +  CDS            AmpR: β-lactamase; bla; confers resistance to ampicillin, carbenicillin, and related antibiotics
   8138..8726    +  rep_origin     ori: high-copy-number ColE1/pMB1/pBR322/pUC origin of replication
   8909..9001    +  CDS            lacI (fragment): lac repressor; lacI; The lac repressor binds to the lac operator to inhibit transcription in E. coli. This inhibition can be relieved by adding lactose or isopropyl-β-D-thiogalactopyranoside (IPTG).
   9014..9035    +  protein_bind   CAP binding site: CAP binding activates transcription in the presence of cAMP. E. coli catabolite activator protein
   9050..9080    +  promoter       lac promoter: promoter for the E. coli lac operon
   9088..9104    +  protein_bind   lac operator: The lac repressor binds to the lac operator to inhibit transcription in E. coli. This inhibition can be relieved by adding lactose or isopropyl-β-D-thiogalactopyranoside (IPTG). lac repressor encoded by lacI
   9149..9167    +  promoter       T3 promoter: promoter for bacteriophage T3 RNA polymerase
