[The description below was written by a language model from this plasmid's Addgene catalogue record and pLannotate feature annotations shown in this document.]
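Description:
pLminP_Luc2P_RE14 is a lentiviral transcriptional reporter for vitamin D receptor (VDR) activity, built by Gibson cloning into the pLenti7.3 backbone with reporter parts derived from the pGL4.29 vector. It is propagated in E. coli through a high-copy ColE1/pUC-type origin with ampicillin resistance (β-lactamase); an f1 origin and remnants of a lac/lacZα cloning region flanked by T7 and T3 promoters are also present in the bacterial portion. The catalogue lists a total size of 9,293 bp, whereas the annotated sequencing record is 9,192 nt, a small discrepancy the record does not explain.

The viral portion follows a third-generation, self-inactivating design: an RSV promoter fused to a truncated HIV-1 5' LTR drives genomic RNA production in packaging cells, followed by the Ψ packaging signal, a gag fragment, the RRE for Rev-dependent nuclear export, the cPPT/CTS, and a ΔU3 3' LTR with a downstream SV40 polyadenylation signal. Inside this frame, a minimal TATA-box promoter (minP) with low basal activity drives the synthetic luc2 firefly luciferase fused to an hPEST degradation sequence (Luc2P), which shortens reporter half-life so the signal tracks changes in transcription more closely. The catalogue gives the promoter as "VDR", implying that VDR-responsive sequence lies upstream of minP; the feature table does not annotate this element, though an unannotated gap sits between the cPPT/CTS and minP. A WPRE follows the reporter to enhance expression. A separate SV40 promoter drives Emerald GFP, which marks transduced cells in place of a drug selection. The plasmid belongs to a set of pathway reporters used to read out signalling activity in transduced mammalian cells.
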