Addgene plasmid #90349: pLminP_Luc2P_RE14
Purpose: VDR - Vitamin D receptor gene reporter
Depositing lab: Ramnik Xavier. Depositing organization: Broad Institute. Publication: Simultaneous Pathway Activity Inference and Gene Expression Analysis Using RNA Sequencing. O'Connell DJ, Kolde R, Sooknah M, Graham DB, Sundberg TB, Latorre IJ, Mikkelsen TS, Xavier RJ. Cell Syst. 2016 May 25;2(5):323-34. doi: 10.1016/j.cels.2016.04.011. Epub 2016 May 19. PubMed 27211859.
Backbone
  Vector backbone: pLenti7.3
  Backbone manufacturer: Thermo Fisher
  Backbone size w/o insert (bp): 7251
  Total vector size (bp): 9293
  Vector type: Lentiviral
  Selectable markers: eGFP
Growth in bacteria
  Bacterial resistance: Ampicillin, 100 μg/mL
  Growth temperature: 37°C
  Growth strain: NEB Stable
  Copy number: High Copy
Gene/Insert
  Gene/Insert name: Firefly luciferase (alt name: Luc2P)
  Species: P. pyralis
  Insert size (bp): 1776
  Promoter: VDR
  Cloning method: Gibson Cloning
  Sequencing primers: 5′ GGTACAGTGCAGGGGAAAGA
Resource information
  A portion of this plasmid was derived from a plasmid made by: pGL4.29 reporter vector (Promega)
Terms and licenses: Academic/Nonprofit Terms; Industry Terms: Not Available to Industry
How to cite: pLminP_Luc2P_RE14 was a gift from Ramnik Xavier (Addgene plasmid # 90349 ; http://n2t.net/addgene:90349 ; RRID:Addgene_90349)
